Addgene plasmid #116201: pHAGE-BRAF-T599I
Purpose: Lentiviral expression of BRAF T599I
Depositing lab: Gordon Mills & Kenneth Scott. Depositing organization: Baylor College of Medicine. Publication: Systematic Functional Annotation of Somatic Mutations in Cancer. Ng PK, Li J, Jeong KJ, Shao S, Chen H, Tsang YH, Sengupta S, Wang Z, Bhavana VH, Tran R, Soewito S, Minussi DC, Moreno D, Kong K, Dogruluk T, Lu H, Gao J, Tokheim C, Zhou DC, Johnson AM, Zeng J, Ip CKM, Ju Z, Wester M, Yu S, Li Y, Vellano CP, Schultz N, Karchin R, Ding L, Lu Y, Cheung LWT, Chen K, Shaw KR, Meric-Bernstam F, Scott KL, Yi S, Sahni N, Liang H, Mills GB. Cancer Cell. 2018 Mar 12;33(3):450-462.e10. doi: 10.1016/j.ccell.2018.01.021. PubMed 29533785.
Backbone
  Vector backbone: pHAGE
  Vector type: Lentiviral
Growth in bacteria
  Bacterial resistance: Ampicillin, 100 μg/mL
  Growth temperature: 37°C
  Growth strain: Stbl3
  Copy number: High Copy
Gene/Insert
  Gene/Insert name: BRAF
  Species: H. sapiens (human)
  Mutation: T599I
  Entrez Gene: BRAF (a.k.a. B-RAF1, B-raf, BRAF-1, BRAF1, NS7, RAFB1)
  Cloning method: Gateway Cloning
Terms and licenses: Academic/Nonprofit Terms; Industry Terms: Not Available to Industry
How to cite: pHAGE-BRAF-T599I was a gift from Gordon Mills & Kenneth Scott (Addgene plasmid # 116201 ; http://n2t.net/addgene:116201 ; RRID:Addgene_116201)
