[The description below was written by a language model from this plasmid's Addgene catalogue record and pLannotate feature annotations shown in this document.]
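Description:
pHAGE-BRAF-T599I is an HIV-1-derived lentiviral expression plasmid built on the pHAGE backbone and carrying human BRAF with the T599I substitution. It is propagated in E. coli through a high-copy ColE1/pUC-type origin and selected with ampicillin via the β-lactamase gene. The viral portion has the layout of a self-inactivating transfer vector. A truncated 5' LTR is followed by the Ψ packaging signal with a short gag fragment, then the Rev response element for Rev-dependent nuclear export of the genomic RNA, then the cPPT/CTS element. The cassette is closed by a ΔU3 3' LTR. No intact viral structural or enzymatic genes are annotated, so packaging functions would have to be provided in trans.

The payload is driven by the strong constitutive human EF-1α promoter. The BRAF open reading frame sits between attB1 and attB2 sites, consistent with its recorded insertion by Gateway recombination. Downstream lie short T3 and T7 promoter sequences, an attB4 fragment and a V5 epitope tag. The table alone does not show whether the V5 tag is translated in frame with BRAF. An EMCV IRES then links a puromycin N-acetyltransferase gene to the same transcript, so transduced mammalian cells can be selected with puromycin. A WPRE follows to enhance transcript expression. Small lac, SV40 and nef fragments elsewhere in the plasmid appear to be backbone remnants.

BRAF encodes a serine/threonine kinase that phosphorylates MAP2K1 to activate the MAP kinase pathway. This construct is recorded as a tool for lentiviral expression of the T599I variant and comes from a study on systematic functional annotation of somatic cancer mutations.
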