Features (pLannotate 1.2.2; 30 found; start..end, strand, type, name):
    377..634     +  LTR            5' LTR (truncated): truncated 5' long terminal repeat (LTR) from HIV-1
    681..806     +  misc_feature   HIV-1 Ψ: packaging signal of human immunodeficiency virus type 1
    790..1128    +  CDS            HIV-1 gag (fragment): gag protein from human immunodeficiency virus 1; gag
   1303..1536    +  misc_feature   RRE: The Rev response element (RRE) of HIV-1 allows for Rev-dependent mRNA export from the nucleus to the cytoplasm.
   1913..2013    +  CDS            Rev (fragment): human immunodeficiency virus 1 (HIV-1) Rev protein; rev; enhances nuclear export of unspliced and incompletely spliced viral mRNAs
   2058..2175    +  misc_feature   cPPT/CTS: central polypurine tract and central termination sequence of HIV-1
   2223..3401    +  promoter       EF-1α promoter: strong constitutive promoter for human elongation factor EF-1α
   3422..3442    +  protein_bind   attB1: mutant version of attB; core recombination site for the Gateway® BP reaction BP Clonase™
   3448..5745    +  CDS            BRAF: BRAF_HUMAN - Also known as BRAF1, RAFB1. Experimental evidence at protein level: Swiss-Prot protein existence level 1. Protein kinase involved in the transduction of mitogenic signals from the cell membrane to the nucleus (Probable). Phosphorylates MAP2K1, and thereby activates the MAP kinase signal transduction pathway (PubMed:21441910, PubMed:29433126). May play a role in the postsynaptic responses of hippocampal neurons (PubMed:1508179). From Homo sapiens (Human).
   5750..5774    -  protein_bind   attB2: mutant version of attB; recombination site for the Gateway® BP reaction BP Clonase™
   5782..5800    +  promoter       T3 promoter: promoter for bacteriophage T3 RNA polymerase
   5826..5844    -  promoter       T7 promoter: promoter for bacteriophage T7 RNA polymerase
   5850..5868    -  protein_bind   attB4 (fragment): mutant version of attB; core recombination site for the Gateway® BP reaction BP Clonase™
   5924..5965    +  CDS            V5 tag: epitope tag from simian virus 5
   6091..6553    +  misc_feature   IRES: internal ribosome entry site (IRES) of the encephalomyocarditis virus (EMCV)
   6567..7164    +  CDS            PuroR (fragment): puromycin N-acetyltransferase; pac from Streptomyces; confers resistance to puromycin
   7180..7768    +  misc_feature   WPRE: woodchuck hepatitis virus posttranscriptional regulatory element
   7776..7841    +  CDS            nef (fragment): NEF_HV1Z2 - Experimental evidence at protein level: Swiss-Prot protein existence level 1. Extracellular Nef protein targets CD4(+) T-lymphocytes for apoptosis by interacting with CXCR4 surface receptors. From Human immunodeficiency virus type 1 group M subtype D (isolate Z2/CDC-Z34) (HIV-1).
   7843..8076    +  LTR            3' LTR (ΔU3): self-inactivating 3' long terminal repeat (LTR) from HIV-1
   8281..8385    +  promoter       AmpR promoter: bla
   8386..9246    +  CDS            AmpR: β-lactamase; bla; confers resistance to ampicillin, carbenicillin, and related antibiotics
   9417..10005   +  rep_origin     ori: high-copy-number ColE1/pMB1/pBR322/pUC origin of replication
  10188..10242   +  CDS            lacI (fragment): lac repressor; lacI; The lac repressor binds to the lac operator to inhibit transcription in E. coli. This inhibition can be relieved by adding lactose or isopropyl-β-D-thiogalactopyranoside (IPTG).
  10248..10341   +  rep_origin     SV40 ori (fragment): SV40 origin of replication
  10366..10403   +  CDS            lacI (fragment): lac repressor; lacI; The lac repressor binds to the lac operator to inhibit transcription in E. coli. This inhibition can be relieved by adding lactose or isopropyl-β-D-thiogalactopyranoside (IPTG).
  10416..10437   +  protein_bind   CAP binding site: CAP binding activates transcription in the presence of cAMP. E. coli catabolite activator protein
  10452..10482   +  promoter       lac promoter: promoter for the E. coli lac operon
  10486..10508   +  protein_bind   lac operator (fragment): The lac repressor binds to the lac operator to inhibit transcription in E. coli. This inhibition can be relieved by adding lactose or isopropyl-β-D-thiogalactopyranoside (IPTG). lac repressor encoded by lacI
  10540..10623   +  polyA_signal   SV40 poly(A) signal (fragment): SV40 polyadenylation signal
  10790..329     +  CDS            nef (fragment) (across the origin): NEF_HV1BR - Experimental evidence at protein level: Swiss-Prot protein existence level 1. Extracellular Nef protein targets CD4(+) T-lymphocytes for apoptosis by interacting with CXCR4 surface receptors (PubMed:14990729). From Human immunodeficiency virus type 1 group M subtype B (isolate BRU/LAI) (HIV-1).
>Addgene plasmid #116201 | pHAGE-BRAF-T599I | addgene full sequence | sequence record 232872 | Addgene NGS Result
TGGAAGGGCTAATTCACTCCCAAAGAAGACAAGATATCCTTGATCTGTGGATCTACCACACACAAGGCTA
CTTCCCTGATTAGCAGAACTACACACCAGGGCCAGGGGTCAGATATCCACTGACCTTTGGATGGTGCTAC
AAGCTAGTACCAGTTGAGCCAGATAAGGTAGAAGAGGCCAATAAAGGAGAGAACACCAGCTTGTTACACC
CTGTGAGCCTGCATGGGATGGATGACCCGGAGAGAGAAGTGTTAGAGTGGAGGTTTGACAGCCGCCTAGC
ATTTCATCACGTGGCCCGAGAGCTGCATCCGGAGTACTTCAAGAACTGCTGATATCGAGCTTGCTACAAG
GGACTTTCCGCTGGGGACTTTCCAGGGAGGCGTGGCCTGGGCGGGACTGGGGAGTGGCGAGCCCTCAGAT
CCTGCATATAAGCAGCTGCTTTTTGCCTGTACTGGGTCTCTCTGGTTAGACCAGATCTGAGCCTGGGAGC
TCTCTGGCTAACTAGGGAACCCACTGCTTAAGCCTCAATAAAGCTTGCCTTGAGTGCTTCAAGTAGTGTG
TGCCCGTCTGTTGTGTGACTCTGGTAACTAGAGATCCCTCAGACCCTTTTAGTCAGTGTGGAAAATCTCT
AGCAGTGGCGCCCGAACAGGGACTTGAAAGCGAAAGGGAAACCAGAGGAGCTCTCTCGACGCAGGACTCG
GCTTGCTGAAGCGCGCACGGCAAGAGGCGAGGGGCGGCGACTGGTGAGTACGCCAAAAATTTTGACTAGC
GGAGGCTAGAAGGAGAGAGATGGGTGCGAGAGCGTCAGTATTAAGCGGGGGAGAATTAGATCGCGATGGG
AAAAAATTCGGTTAAGGCCAGGGGGAAAGAAAAAATATAAATTAAAACATATAGTATGGGCAAGCAGGGA
GCTAGAACGATTCGCAGTTAATCCTGGCCTGTTAGAAACATCAGAAGGCTGTAGACAAATACTGGGACAG
CTACAACCATCCCTTCAGACAGGATCAGAAGAACTTAGATCATTATATAATACAGTAGCAACCCTCTATT
GTGTGCATCAAAGGATAGAGATAAAAGACACCAAGGAAGCTTTAGACAAGATAGAGGAAGAGCAAAACAA
AAGTAAGACCACCGCACAGCAAGCGGCCGGCCGCTGATCTTCAGACCTGGAGGAGGAGATATGAGGGACA
ATTGGAGAAGTGAATTATATAAATATAAAGTAGTAAAAATTGAACCATTAGGAGTAGCACCCACCAAGGC
AAAGAGAAGAGTGGTGCAGAGAGAAAAAAGAGCAGTGGGAATAGGAGCTTTGTTCCTTGGGTTCTTGGGA
GCAGCAGGAAGCACTATGGGCGCAGCGTCAATGACGCTGACGGTACAGGCCAGACAATTATTGTCTGGTA
TAGTGCAGCAGCAGAACAATTTGCTGAGGGCTATTGAGGCGCAACAGCATCTGTTGCAACTCACAGTCTG
GGGCATCAAGCAGCTCCAGGCAAGAATCCTGGCTGTGGAAAGATACCTAAAGGATCAACAGCTCCTGGGG
ATTTGGGGTTGCTCTGGAAAACTCATTTGCACCACTGCTGTGCCTTGGAATGCTAGTTGGAGTAATAAAT
CTCTGGAACAGATTTGGAATCACACGACCTGGATGGAGTGGGACAGAGAAATTAACAATTACACAAGCTT
AATACACTCCTTAATTGAAGAATCGCAAAACCAGCAAGAAAAGAATGAACAAGAATTATTGGAATTAGAT
AAATGGGCAAGTTTGTGGAATTGGTTTAACATAACAAATTGGCTGTGGTATATAAAATTATTCATAATGA
TAGTAGGAGGCTTGGTAGGTTTAAGAATAGTTTTTGCTGTACTTTCTATAGTGAATAGAGTTAGGCAGGG
ATATTCACCATTATCGTTTCAGACCCACCTCCCAACCCCGAGGGGACCCGACAGGCCCGAAGGAATAGAA
GAAGAAGGTGGAGAGAGAGACAGAGACAGATCCATTCGATTAGTGAACGGATCTCGACGGTATCGCCGAA
TTCACAAATGGCAGTATTCATCCACAATTTTAAAAGAAAAGGGGGGATTGGGGGGTACAGTGCAGGGGAA
AGAATAGTAGACATAATAGCAACAGACATACAAACTAAAGAATTACAAAAACAAATTACAAAAATTCAAA
ATTTTCGGGTTTATTACAGGGACAGCAGAGATCCAGTTTGGACTAGTCGTGAGGCTCCGGTGCCCGTCAG
TGGGCAGAGCGCACATCGCCCACAGTCCCCGAGAAGTTGGGGGGAGGGGTCGGCAATTGAACCGGTGCCT
AGAGAAGGTGGCGCGGGGTAAACTGGGAAAGTGATGTCGTGTACTGGCTCCGCCTTTTTCCCGAGGGTGG
GGGAGAACCGTATATAAGTGCAGTAGTCGCCGTGAACGTTCTTTTTCGCAACGGGTTTGCCGCCAGAACA
CAGGTAAGTGCCGTGTGTGGTTCCCGCGGGCCTGGCCTCTTTACGGGTTATGGCCCTTGCGTGCCTTGAA
TTACTTCCACCTGGCTGCAGTACGTGATTCTTGATCCCGAGCTTCGGGTTGGAAGTGGGTGGGAGAGTTC
GAGGCCTTGCGCTTAAGGAGCCCCTTCGCCTCGTGCTTGAGTTGAGGCCTGGCCTGGGCGCTGGGGCCGC
CGCGTGCGAATCTGGTGGCACCTTCGCGCCTGTCTCGCTGCTTTCGATAAGTCTCTAGCCATTTAAAATT
TTTGATGACCTGCTGCGACGCTTTTTTTCTGGCAAGATAGTCTTGTAAATGCGGGCCAAGATCTGCACAC
TGGTATTTCGGTTTTTGGGGCCGCGGGCGGCGACGGGGCCCGTGCGTCCCAGCGCACATGTTCGGCGAGG
CGGGGCCTGCGAGCGCGGCCACCGAGAATCGGACGGGGGTAGTCTCAAGCTGGCCGGCCTGCTCTGGTGC
CTGGCCTCGCGCCGCCGTGTATCGCCCCGCCCTGGGCGGCAAGGCTGGCCCGGTCGGCACCAGTTGCGTG
AGCGGAAAGATGGCCGCTTCCCGGCCCTGCTGCAGGGAGCTCAAAATGGAGGACGCGGCGCTCGGGAGAG
CGGGCGGGTGAGTCACCCACACAAAGGAAAAGGGCCTTTCCGTCCTCAGCCGTCGCTTCATGTGACTCCA
CGGAGTACCGGGCGCCGTCCAGGCACCTCGATTAGTTCTCGAGCTTTTGGAGTACGTCGTCTTTAGGTTG
GGGGGAGGGGTTTTATGCGATGGAGTTTCCCCACACTGAGTGGGTGGAGACTGAAGTTAGGCCAGCTTGG
CACTTGATGTAATTCTCCTTGGAATTTGCCCTTTTTGAGTTTGGATCTTGGTTCATTCTCAAGCCTCAGA
CAGTGGTTCAAAGTTTTTTTCTTCCATTTCAGGTGTCGTGAAGCGGCCCTGCAGATATCAACAAGTTTGT
ACAAAAAAGCAGGCACCATGGCGGCGCTGAGCGGTGGCGGTGGTGGCGGCGCGGAGCCGGGCCAGGCTCT
GTTCAACGGGGACATGGAGCCCGAGGCCGGCGCCGGCGCCGGCGCCGCGGCCTCTTCGGCTGCGGACCCT
GCCATTCCGGAGGAGGTGTGGAATATCAAACAAATGATTAAGTTGACACAGGAACATATAGAGGCCCTAT
TGGACAAATTTGGTGGGGAGCATAATCCACCATCAATATATCTGGAGGCCTATGAAGAATACACCAGCAA
GCTAGATGCACTCCAACAAAGAGAACAACAGTTATTGGAATCTCTGGGGAACGGAACTGATTTTTCTGTT
TCTAGCTCTGCATCAATGGATACCGTTACATCTTCTTCCTCTTCTAGCCTTTCAGTGCTACCTTCATCTC
TTTCAGTTTTTCAAAATCCCACAGATGTGGCACGGAGCAACCCCAAGTCACCACAAAAACCTATCGTTAG
AGTCTTCCTGCCCAACAAACAGAGGACAGTGGTACCTGCAAGGTGTGGAGTTACAGTCCGAGACAGTCTA
AAGAAAGCACTGATGATGAGAGGTCTAATCCCAGAGTGCTGTGCTGTTTACAGAATTCAGGATGGAGAGA
AGAAACCAATTGGTTGGGACACTGATATTTCCTGGCTTACTGGAGAAGAATTGCATGTGGAAGTGTTGGA
GAATGTTCCACTTACAACACACAACTTTGTACGAAAAACGTTTTTCACCTTAGCATTTTGTGACTTTTGT
CGAAAGCTGCTTTTCCAGGGTTTCCGCTGTCAAACATGTGGTTATAAATTTCACCAGCGTTGTAGTACAG
AAGTTCCACTGATGTGTGTTAATTATGACCAACTTGATTTGCTGTTTGTCTCCAAGTTCTTTGAACACCA
CCCAATACCACAGGAAGAGGCGTCCTTAGCAGAGACTGCCCTAACATCTGGATCATCCCCTTCCGCACCC
GCCTCGGACTCTATTGGGCCCCAAATTCTCACCAGTCCGTCTCCTTCAAAATCCATTCCAATTCCACAGC
CCTTCCGACCAGCAGATGAAGATCATCGAAATCAATTTGGGCAACGAGACCGATCCTCATCAGCTCCCAA
TGTGCATATAAACACAATAGAACCTGTCAATATTGATGACTTGATTAGAGACCAAGGATTTCGTGGTGAT
GGAGGATCAACCACAGGTTTGTCTGCTACCCCCCCTGCCTCATTACCTGGCTCACTAACTAACGTGAAAG
CCTTACAGAAATCTCCAGGACCTCAGCGAGAAAGGAAGTCATCTTCATCCTCAGAAGACAGGAATCGAAT
GAAAACACTTGGTAGACGGGACTCGAGTGATGATTGGGAGATTCCTGATGGGCAGATTACAGTGGGACAA
AGAATTGGATCTGGATCATTTGGAACAGTCTACAAGGGAAAGTGGCATGGTGATGTGGCAGTGAAAATGT
TGAATGTGACAGCACCTACACCTCAGCAGTTACAAGCCTTCAAAAATGAAGTAGGAGTACTCAGGAAAAC
ACGACATGTGAATATCCTACTCTTCATGGGCTATTCCACAAAGCCACAACTGGCTATTGTTACCCAGTGG
TGTGAGGGCTCCAGCTTGTATCACCATCTCCATATCATTGAGACCAAATTTGAGATGATCAAACTTATAG
ATATTGCACGACAGACTGCACAGGGCATGGATTACTTACACGCCAAGTCAATCATCCACAGAGACCTCAA
GAGTAATAATATATTTCTTCATGAAGACCTCACAGTAAAAATAGGTGATTTTGGTCTAGCTATAGTGAAA
TCTCGATGGAGTGGGTCCCATCAGTTTGAACAGTTGTCTGGATCCATTTTGTGGATGGCACCAGAAGTCA
TCAGAATGCAAGATAAAAATCCATACAGCTTTCAGTCAGATGTATATGCATTTGGAATTGTTCTGTATGA
ATTGATGACTGGACAGTTACCTTATTCAAACATCAACAACAGGGACCAGATAATTTTTATGGTGGGACGA
GGATACCTGTCTCCAGATCTCAGTAAGGTACGGAGTAACTGTCCAAAAGCCATGAAGAGATTAATGGCAG
AGTGCCTCAAAAAGAAAAGAGATGAGAGACCACTCTTTCCCCAAATTCTCGCCTCTATTGAGCTGCTGGC
CCGCTCATTGCCAAAAATTCACCGCAGTGCATCAGAACCCTCCTTGAATCGGGCTGGTTTCCAAACAGAG
GATTTTAGTCTATATGCTTGTGCTTCTCCAAAAACACCCATCCAGGCAGGGGGATATGGTGCGTTTCCTG
TCCACTAGAACCCAGCTTTCTTGTACAAAGTGGTGATATCCAATTAACCCTCACTAAAGGTATGTGTATG
AAGATTATAGTTAGCCCTATAGTGAGTCGTATTACCACCCAACTTTTCTATACAAAGTGGTTGATATCCA
GCACAGTGGCGGCCGCTCGAGTCTAGAGGGCCCGCGGTTCGAAGGTAAGCCTATCCCTAACCCTCTCCTC
GGTCTCGATTCTACGCGTACCGGTTAGTAATGAGATCCCTCCCCCCCCCCTAACGTTACTGGCCGAAGCC
GCTTGGAATAAGGCCGGTGTGCGTTTGTCTATATGTTATTTTCCACCATATTGCCGTCTTTTGGCAATGT
GAGGGCCCGGAAACCTGGCCCTGTCTTCTTGACGAGCATTCCTAGGGGTCTTTCCCCTCTCGCCAAAGGA
ATGCAAGGTCTGTTGAATGTCGTGAAGGAAGCAGTTCCTCTGGAAGCTTCTTGAAGACAAACAACGTCTG
TAGCGACCCTTTGCAGGCAGCGGAACCCCCCACCTGGCGACAGGTGCCTCTGCGGCCAAAAGCCACGTGT
ATAAGATACACCTGCAAAGGCGGCACAACCCCAGTGCCACGTTGTGAGTTGGATAGTTGTGGAAAGAGTC
AAATGGCTCTCCTCAAGCGTATTCAACAAGGGGCTGAAGGATGCCCAGAAGGTACCCCATTGTATGGGAT
CTGATCTGGGGCCTCGGTGCACATGCTTTACATGTGTTTAGTCGAGGTTAAAAAAACGTCTAGGCCCCCC
GAACCACGGGGACGTGGTTTTCCTTTGAAAAACACGATGATAATATGGCCACACATATGACCGAGTACAA
GCCCACGGTGCGCCTCGCCACCCGCGACGACGTCCCCAGGGCCGTACGCACCCTCGCCGCCGCGTTCGCC
GACTACCCCGCCACGCGCCACACCGTCGATCCGGACCGCCACATCGAGCGGGTCACCGAGCTGCAAGAAC
TCTTCCTCACGCGCGTCGGGCTCGACATCGGCAAGGTGTGGGTCGCGGACGACGGCGCCGCGGTGGCGGT
CTGGACCACGCCGGAGAGCGTCGAAGCGGGGGCGGTGTTCGCCGAGATCGGCCCGCGCATGGCCGAGTTG
AGCGGTTCCCGGCTGGCCGCGCAGCAACAGATGGAAGGCCTCCTGGCGCCGCACCGGCCCAAGGAGCCCG
CGTGGTTCCTGGCCACCGTCGGCGTCTCGCCCGACCACCAGGGCAAGGGTCTGGGCAGCGCCGTCGTGCT
CCCCGGAGTGGAGGCGGCCGAGCGCGCCGGGGTGCCCGCCTTCCTGGAGACCTCCGCGCCCCGCAACCTC
CCCTTCTACGAGCGGCTCGGCTTCACCGTCACCGCCGACGTCGAGGTGCCCGAAGGACCGCGCACCTGGT
GCATGACCCGCAAGCCCGGTGCCTAAATCGATAGATCCTAATCAACCTCTGGATTACAAAATTTGTGAAA
GATTGACTGGTATTCTTAACTATGTTGCTCCTTTTACGCTATGTGGATACGCTGCTTTAATGCCTTTGTA
TCATGCTATTGCTTCCCGTATGGCTTTCATTTTCTCCTCCTTGTATAAATCCTGGTTGCTGTCTCTTTAT
GAGGAGTTGTGGCCCGTTGTCAGGCAACGTGGCGTGGTGTGCACTGTGTTTGCTGACGCAACCCCCACTG
GTTGGGGCATTGCCACCACCTGTCAGCTCCTTTCCGGGACTTTCGCTTTCCCCCTCCCTATTGCCACGGC
GGAACTCATCGCCGCCTGCCTTGCCCGCTGCTGGACAGGGGCTCGGCTGTTGGGCACTGACAATTCCGTG
GTGTTGTCGGGGAAATCATCGTCCTTTCCTTGGCTGCTCGCCTGTGTTGCCACCTGGATTCTGCGCGGGA
CGTCCTTCTGCTACGTCCCTTCGGCCCTCAATCCAGCGGACCTTCCTTCCCGCGGCCTGCTGCCGGCTCT
GCGGCCTCTTCCGCGTCTTCGCCTTCGCCCTCAGACGAGTCGGATCTCCCTTTGGGCCGCCTCCCCGCCT
GAGATCCTTTAAGACCAATGACTTACAAGGCAGCTGTAGATCTTAGCCACTTTTTAAAAGAAAAGGGGGG
ACTGGAAGGGCTAATTCACTCCCAACGAAGACAAGATCTGCTTTTTGCTTGTACTGGGTCTCTCTGGTTA
GACCAGATCTGAGCCTGGGAGCTCTCTGGCTAACTAGGGAACCCACTGCTTAAGCCTCAATAAAGCTTGC
CTTGAGTGCTTCAAGTAGTGTGTGCCCGTCTGTTGTGTGACTCTGGTAACTAGAGATCCCTCAGACCCTT
TTAGTCAGTGTGGAAAATCTCTAGCAGTAGTAGTTCATGTCATCTTATTATTCAGTATTTATAACTTGCA
AAGAAATGAATATCAGAGAGTGAGAGGCCCGGGTTAATTAAGGAAAGGGCTAGATCATTCTTGAAGACGA
AAGGGCCTCGTGATACGCCTATTTTTATAGGTTAATGTCATGATAATAATGGTTTCTTAGACGTCAGGTG
GCACTTTTCGGGGAAATGTGCGCGGAACCCCTATTTGTTTATTTTTCTAAATACATTCAAATATGTATCC
GCTCATGAGACAATAACCCTGATAAATGCTTCAATAATATTGAAAAAGGAAGAGTATGAGTATTCAACAT
TTCCGTGTCGCCCTTATTCCCTTTTTTGCGGCATTTTGCCTTCCTGTTTTTGCTCACCCAGAAACGCTGG
TGAAAGTAAAAGATGCTGAAGATCAGTTGGGTGCACGAGTGGGTTACATCGAACTGGATCTCAACAGCGG
TAAGATCCTTGAGAGTTTTCGCCCCGAAGAACGTTTTCCAATGATGAGCACTTTTAAAGTTCTGCTATGT
GGCGCGGTATTATCCCGTGTTGACGCCGGGCAAGAGCAACTCGGTCGCCGCATACACTATTCTCAGAATG
ACTTGGTTGAGTACTCACCAGTCACAGAAAAGCATCTTACGGATGGCATGACAGTAAGAGAATTATGCAG
TGCTGCCATAACCATGAGTGATAACACTGCGGCCAACTTACTTCTGACAACGATCGGAGGACCGAAGGAG
CTAACCGCTTTTTTGCACAACATGGGGGATCATGTAACTCGCCTTGATCGTTGGGAACCGGAGCTGAATG
AAGCCATACCAAACGACGAGCGTGACACCACGATGCCTGTAGCAATGGCAACAACGTTGCGCAAACTATT
AACTGGCGAACTACTTACTCTAGCTTCCCGGCAACAATTAATAGACTGGATGGAGGCGGATAAAGTTGCA
GGACCACTTCTGCGCTCGGCCCTTCCGGCTGGCTGGTTTATTGCTGATAAATCTGGAGCCGGTGAGCGTG
GGTCTCGCGGTATCATTGCAGCACTGGGGCCAGATGGTAAGCCCTCCCGTATCGTAGTTATCTACACGAC
GGGGAGTCAGGCAACTATGGATGAACGAAATAGACAGATCGCTGAGATAGGTGCCTCACTGATTAAGCAT
TGGTAACTGTCAGACCAAGTTTACTCATATATACTTTAGATTGATTTAAAACTTCATTTTTAATTTAAAA
GGATCTAGGTGAAGATCCTTTTTGATAATCTCATGACCAAAATCCCTTAACGTGAGTTTTCGTTCCACTG
AGCGTCAGACCCCGTAGAAAAGATCAAAGGATCTTCTTGAGATCCTTTTTTTCTGCGCGTAATCTGCTGC
TTGCAAACAAAAAAACCACCGCTACCAGCGGTGGTTTGTTTGCCGGATCAAGAGCTACCAACTCTTTTTC
CGAAGGTAACTGGCTTCAGCAGAGCGCAGATACCAAATACTGTTCTTCTAGTGTAGCCGTAGTTAGGCCA
CCACTTCAAGAACTCTGTAGCACCGCCTACATACCTCGCTCTGCTAATCCTGTTACCAGTGGCTGCTGCC
AGTGGCGATAAGTCGTGTCTTACCGGGTTGGACTCAAGACGATAGTTACCGGATAAGGCGCAGCGGTCGG
GCTGAACGGGGGGTTCGTGCACACAGCCCAGCTTGGAGCGAACGACCTACACCGAACTGAGATACCTACA
GCGTGAGCTATGAGAAAGCGCCACGCTTCCCGAAGGGAGAAAGGCGGACAGGTATCCGGTAAGCGGCAGG
GTCGGAACAGGAGAGCGCACGAGGGAGCTTCCAGGGGGAAACGCCTGGTATCTTTATAGTCCTGTCGGGT
TTCGCCACCTCTGACTTGAGCGTCGATTTTTGTGATGCTCGTCAGGGGGGCGGAGCCTATGGAAAAACGC
CAGCAACGCGGCCTTTTTACGGTTCCTGGCCTTTTGCTGGCCTTTTGCTCACATGTTCTTTCCTGCGTTA
TCCCCTGATTCTGTGGATAACCGTATTACCGCCTTTGAGTGAGCTGATACCGCTCGCCGCAGCCGAACGA
CCGAGCGCAGCGAGTCAGTGAGCGAGGAAGCGGAAGAGCGCCCAATACGCAAACCGCCTCTCCCCGCGCG
TTGGCCGATTCATTAATGCAGCAAGCTCATGGCTGACTAATTTTTTTTATTTATGCAGAGGCCGAGGCCG
CCTCGGCCTCTGAGCTATTCCAGAAGTAGTGAGGAGGCTTTTTTGGAGGCCTAGGCTTTTGCAAAAAGCT
CCCCGTGGCACGACAGGTTTCCCGACTGGAAAGCGGGCAGTGAGCGCAACGCAATTAATGTGAGTTAGCT
CACTCATTAGGCACCCCAGGCTTTACACTTTATGCTTCCGGCTCGTATGTTGTGTGGAATTGTGAGCGGA
TAACAATTTCACACAGGAAACAGCTATGACATGATTACGAATTTCACAAATAAAGCATTTTTTTCACTGC
ATTCTAGTTGTGGTTTGTCCAAACTCATCAATGTATCTTATCATGTCTGGATCAACTGGATAACTCAAGC
TAACCAAAATCATCCCAAACTTCCCACCCCATACCCTATTACCACTGCCAATTACCTGTGGTTTCATTTA
CTCTAAACCTGTGATTCCTCTGAATTATTTTCATTTTAAAGAAATTGTATTTGTTAAATATGTACTACAA
ACTTAGTAGT
