>Addgene plasmid #116201 | pHAGE-BRAF-T599I | depositor partial sequence | sequence record 219074 | insert
ATGGCGGCGCTGAGCGGTGGCGGTGGTGGCGGCGCGGAGCCGGGCCAGGCTCTGTTCAACGGGGACATGG
AGCCCGAGGCCGGCGCCGGCGCCGGCGCCGCGGCCTCTTCGGCTGCGGACCCTGCCATTCCGGAGGAGGT
GTGGAATATCAAACAAATGATTAAGTTGACACAGGAACATATAGAGGCCCTATTGGACAAATTTGGTGGG
GAGCATAATCCACCATCAATATATCTGGAGGCCTATGAAGAATACACCAGCAAGCTAGATGCACTCCAAC
AAAGAGAACAACAGTTATTGGAATCTCTGGGGAACGGAACTGATTTTTCTGTTTCTAGCTCTGCATCAAT
GGATACCGTTACATCTTCTTCCTCTTCTAGCCTTTCAGTGCTACCTTCATCTCTTTCAGTTTTTCAAAAT
CCCACAGATGTGGCACGGAGCAACCCCAAGTCACCACAAAAACCTATCGTTAGAGTCTTCCTGCCCAACA
AACAGAGGACAGTGGTACCTGCAAGGTGTGGAGTTACAGTCCGAGACAGTCTAAAGAAAGCACTGATGAT
GAGAGGTCTAATCCCAGAGTGCTGTGCTGTTTACAGAATTCAGGATGGAGAGAAGAAACCAATTGGTTGG
GACACTGATATTTCCTGGCTTACTGGAGAAGAATTGCATGTGGAAGTGTTGGAGAATGTTCCACTTACAA
CACACAACTTTGTACGAAAAACGTTTTTCACCTTAGCATTTTGTGACTTTTGTCGAAAGCTGCTTTTCCA
GGGTTTCCGCTGTCAAACATGTGGTTATAAATTTCACCAGCGTTGTAGTACAGAAGTTCCACTGATGTGT
GTTAATTATGACCAACTTGATTTGCTGTTTGTCTCCAAGTTCTTTGAACACCACCCAATACCACAGGAAG
AGGCGTCCTTAGCAGAGACTGCCCTAACATCTGGATCATCCCCTTCCGCACCCGCCTCGGACTCTATTGG
GCCCCAAATTCTCACCAGTCCGTCTCCTTCAAAATCCATTCCAATTCCACAGCCCTTCCGACCAGCAGAT
GAAGATCATCGAAATCAATTTGGGCAACGAGACCGATCCTCATCAGCTCCCAATGTGCATATAAACACAA
TAGAACCTGTCAATATTGATGACTTGATTAGAGACCAAGGATTTCGTGGTGATGGAGGATCAACCACAGG
TTTGTCTGCTACCCCCCCTGCCTCATTACCTGGCTCACTAACTAACGTGAAAGCCTTACAGAAATCTCCA
GGACCTCAGCGAGAAAGGAAGTCATCTTCATCCTCAGAAGACAGGAATCGAATGAAAACACTTGGTAGAC
GGGACTCGAGTGATGATTGGGAGATTCCTGATGGGCAGATTACAGTGGGACAAAGAATTGGATCTGGATC
ATTTGGAACAGTCTACAAGGGAAAGTGGCATGGTGATGTGGCAGTGAAAATGTTGAATGTGACAGCACCT
ACACCTCAGCAGTTACAAGCCTTCAAAAATGAAGTAGGAGTACTCAGGAAAACACGACATGTGAATATCC
TACTCTTCATGGGCTATTCCACAAAGCCACAACTGGCTATTGTTACCCAGTGGTGTGAGGGCTCCAGCTT
GTATCACCATCTCCATATCATTGAGACCAAATTTGAGATGATCAAACTTATAGATATTGCACGACAGACT
GCACAGGGCATGGATTACTTACACGCCAAGTCAATCATCCACAGAGACCTCAAGAGTAATAATATATTTC
TTCATGAAGACCTCACAGTAAAAATAGGTGATTTTGGTCTAGCTATAGTGAAATCTCGATGGAGTGGGTC
CCATCAGTTTGAACAGTTGTCTGGATCCATTTTGTGGATGGCACCAGAAGTCATCAGAATGCAAGATAAA
AATCCATACAGCTTTCAGTCAGATGTATATGCATTTGGAATTGTTCTGTATGAATTGATGACTGGACAGT
TACCTTATTCAAACATCAACAACAGGGACCAGATAATTTTTATGGTGGGACGAGGATACCTGTCTCCAGA
TCTCAGTAAGGTACGGAGTAACTGTCCAAAAGCCATGAAGAGATTAATGGCAGAGTGCCTCAAAAAGAAA
AGAGATGAGAGACCACTCTTTCCCCAAATTCTCGCCTCTATTGAGCTGCTGGCCCGCTCATTGCCAAAAA
TTCACCGCAGTGCATCAGAACCCTCCTTGAATCGGGCTGGTTTCCAAACAGAGGATTTTAGTCTATATGC
TTGTGCTTCTCCAAAAACACCCATCCAGGCAGGGGGATATGGTGCGTTTCCTGTCCACTAG
